>Addgene plasmid #67940 | pSDMA25 | depositor full sequence | sequence record 120525 | pSDMA25 sequence 5862 bps
CTCATCAGATCTGCCCATAGACTTCAAATCATGGAATTGGACGTTTATCTTCTTGCTTTGGATATCCACC
CTATCGTACAATCTTGGCACTTTGGATCATACGAGGCACTTTGCGGACTAGGGAATGGTTATCATCAATT
TCTTGGACCTCTCCATGACACCTGGCATCGTCGAGCTACCACAGCCCCCTGAATTCTTAAAGGCGAACCC
CCCTTCCTAGGAACCTTGAGCGCTGGACTGGATGGCACTCTGAGACCGCCTATGCTTAAGGACGCGAGCT
TACCCTTCCATTGATGGAAGTCGATCATTTATGATAATAGAACACGGCGGAACTTGACTTTACAGGCCAA
GGGAAGCAACAGGAGAAGAAGCTAAGGTTATAACAGGCTCAGCATATTTGTATATACGGTGCCATTCAAC
GCTGAACACTTTGTACTCACGGTCTGCCCGTTGAATAACACCATCTGCTGATGATCATCCCAATTTGTGA
GTCTTATTTGCCATTGATCCTGGTGTATAACCGATACTGAAGCCCTTTAGGTCTGATCAGTTATAGACGT
GGTATATTCATTCTTCCTAGATTAGCTATGCCGAAAGAGATGGATACCTTGATGTGACTGGAATGCCATG
AAGCAGGAGATTGTAGCAGCTCAAATTGGAGAAGGATGTTGCAACCGTCGGCCGTGAAGGTCTTGTCATA
TCTTTGTCTGCCTGGGAGAATATGTACAAGTGCCCCGATGTTACTGATGGAAAACATCGTGTGGCGCGCC
ACGATACTTGTGTTAATTAAACCAAACCAGTCTGTGCCAAGTGGATTGCTTATGCATCGAGTGGCGAGCC
CACTGACCTCTGGGCCCCTTTTTTGAACTATAAAAAGCGGCCAAGTCTGATTTCGGTCTCACAATCATCA
ACATCGACTTCTCTTTTCGCCTCGATCAACCTAAACAACGGTCACTCAGCCATGAACTGGACAATGGAAT
ATTTCGCCTTGCCTTGGATCTTTGGCCTCTAGACTCAATCAACGTCAGGATAAAGGTGAGCATAGGTTGC
TCACTCACTGTAGCCTTTTTTTCCCTTCTTCTTGGTCCAGATGGTTCCCAAGGCTCTATAAAGTGTATCT
GTCAGTTCCACTTCCTTACTCCGAAGCGATTCAGAGTTGTAAAGTGCGTCTGACCCCCTGATTATATCTC
AAAGTCCCTTCACAAATTCAGACATGATGCGATAAAGTGCCGGATTGTCATTCGCGTCTTGTGACTGTAT
AGAAAGTGCCGGCATCCTCTTTTCTTTTCCTCTTTGGCCGAGCGACTCAGAGTTGTGAAGCCTGCTGGTA
TCTGTCTGTTCCCTTGCCCTGATAAAGAATATCGAAGAGCATTTCTTTGATTCACAATACGTTGACGAAT
GGTGTGATGGATCCTAAGCAGCGCCAGCCCTTTGAACTTGTGTCGAAAAAAAAAAAAAAACAGCATATGA
TACGTAAAGGGAAGAAAAGGATGGAGCTGACTGTTTTGACAGGCATAATTTTGAGCGTGCTTCATTGGCC
GGTTTATCTGTATTAACACGGAAGAGATGTAGAAACTAGCTTCCTGGTTTCAGAGACAAGGAGCCATGAA
GATCCTGAGGATTCAACGGCGTTGCTGAGGGTGGGAAGGATGGTATTGTTGTCTGTAGATAGATTAATGG
GCATATAATGTCAAAAAAGATGATTGACACGATGTCTGTCTCGAATTCGCAGTGTGCTAAAATTGTATCA
CTTCTCTAATATGTATATATACACCCTCTAAGGAAAATTAACCCCTTACCGCCTTCACGAATTCTTAGGG
GCAGGGCATGCTCATGTAGAGCGCCTGCTCGCCGTCCGAGGCGGTGCCGTCGTACAGGGCGGTGTCCAGG
CCGCAGAGGGTGAACCCCATCCGCCGGTACGCGTGGATAGCCGGTGCGTTAACGTTGGTGACCTCCAGCC
AGAGGTGCCCGGCGCCCCGCTCGCGGGCGAACTCCGTCGCGAGCCCCATCAACGCGCGCCCGACCCCGTG
CCCCCGGTGCTCCGGGGCGACCTCGATGTCCTCGACGGTCAGCCGGCGGTTCCAGCCGGAGTACGAGACG
ACCACGAAGCCCGCCAGGTCGCCGTCGTCCCCGTACGCGACGAACGTCCGGGAGTCCGGGTCGCCGTCCT
CCCCGTCGTCCGATTCGTCGTCCGATTCGTCGTCGGGGAACACCTTGGTCAGGGGCGGGTCCACCGGCAC
CTCCCGCAGGGTGAAGCCGTCCCCGGTGGCGGTGACGCGGAAGACGGTGTCGGTGGTGAAGGACCCATCC
AGTGCCTCGATGGCCTCGGCGTCCCCCGGGACACTGGTGCGGTACCGGTAAGCCGTGTCGTCAAGAGTGG
CGGCCGCCATAGACATGTTGGGCGAGTTTACTAATGGAAAAAGACAATTAGCAAAGAGGCTGCATATTAG
GAGACGCGGTGAAGATTGGGGAGGACAATAGGGTCCGTGCACCAAAAAGTCCTGACGGCAGCTCTGTTCA
ACGCACATCCATCTCTTCCAGCTATGCGTGTGGCACCAGCACGGATGGATTGTTGCACCAAAAGGACAAG
GCGAGATGGATGCAGGTCGAGGCGATGCGGTGCTATCGGCCCTCGTTGTCGAACGCCACGTCGTCCTCTC
GGCGACCGTCAATCCTGGAAGGAAATGACCAAGCGTGCACCCAGCATCCAGCATCCAACATCCAGCACCC
AGCACCTAGCACCCATGATCCAATGGCCGGCATGCAGATCAGCGTGGGGAGAGCACCATCTAGCAGCCCC
TGGCAGGCCCAGCATTGTGCTCGGATGTGCGATAGGCGGTGGGTGCGATAAGGTGGATTAGTGGAGGATG
GAGGACTGAGTGGCGGGCAAGGGAAGGGGGCGGGAAGATGACTCACCTTGGGCAGTGGGTGGGGGATGCG
GTATAGGGGATGTATGTGGATGCTGGCGGAGGATAGAAGCTGTAAGCTGAGCTGGTGCCAACGGTGACGC
TGTGAGAGTGGTCTCGGCGACCCTGACGGCGACTCGGCGTTACCCCGTGTGGCACACCGGACGCGCGTCG
AGTGACGTTGCTGCTATTGTTGTTACCATCATCCTCTCCTCCGACAACCATACACTCAGTGCACACCATG
CCACTCGAATCCTGCATGCTTATGTGAGTCCTCCCCTTCCCGTGCGCCGCTCTCCAGCTCACATCCTCGC
AGCCATGGACTCAACCCTATCTCGGTCTATTCTTTTGATTTATAAGGGATTTTGCCGATTTCGGCCTATT
GGTTAAAAAAATGAGCTGATTTAACAAAAATTTAACGCGAATTTTAACAAAATATTAACGCTTACAATTT
CCATTCGCCATTCAGGCTGCGCAACTGTTGGGAAGGGCGATCGGTGCGGGCCTCTTCGCTATTACGCCAG
CTGGCGAAAGGGGGATGTGCTGCAAGGCGATTAAGTTGGGTAACGCCAGGGTTTTCCCAGTCACGACGTT
GTAAAACGACGGCCAGTGAGCGCGCGTAATACGACTCACTATAGGGCGAATTGGGTACCGGGCCCCCCCT
CGAGGTCGACGGTATCGATAAGCTTGATATCGAATTCCTGCAGCCCGGGGGATCCACTAGTTCTAGAGCG
GCCGCCACCGCGGTGGAGCTCCAGCTTTTGTTCCCTTTAGTGAGGGTTAATTGCGCGCTTGGCGTAATCA
TGGTCATAGCTGTTTCCTGTGTGAAATTGTTATCCGCTCACAATTCCACACAACATACGAGCCGGAAGCA
TAAAGTGTAAAGCCTGGGGTGCCTAATGAGTGAGCTAACTCACATTAATTGCGTTGCGCTCACTGCCCGC
TTTCCAGTCGGGAAACCTGTCGTGCCAGCTGCATTAATGAATCGGCCAACGCGCGGGGAGAGGCGGTTTG
CGTATTGGGCGCTCTTCCGCTTCCTCGCTCACTGACTCGCTGCGCTCGGTCGTTCGGCTGCGGCGAGCGG
TATCAGCTCACTCAAAGGCGGTAATACGGTTATCCACAGAATCAGGGGATAACGCAGGAAAGAACATGTG
AGCAAAAGGCCAGCAAAAGGCCAGGAACCGTAAAAAGGCCGCGTTGCTGGCGTTTTTCCATAGGCTCCGC
CCCCCTGACGAGCATCACAAAAATCGACGCTCAAGTCAGAGGTGGCGAAACCCGACAGGACTATAAAGAT
ACCAGGCGTTTCCCCCTGGAAGCTCCCTCGTGCGCTCTCCTGTTCCGACCCTGCCGCTTACCGGATACCT
GTCCGCCTTTCTCCCTTCGGGAAGCGTGGCGCTTTCTCATAGCTCACGCTGTAGGTATCTCAGTTCGGTG
TAGGTCGTTCGCTCCAAGCTGGGCTGTGTGCACGAACCCCCCGTTCAGCCCGACCGCTGCGCCTTATCCG
GTAACTATCGTCTTGAGTCCAACCCGGTAAGACACGACTTATCGCCACTGGCAGCAGCCACTGGTAACAG
GATTAGCAGAGCGAGGTATGTAGGCGGTGCTACAGAGTTCTTGAAGTGGTGGCCTAACTACGGCTACACT
AGAAGGACAGTATTTGGTATCTGCGCTCTGCTGAAGCCAGTTACCTTCGGAAAAAGAGTTGGTAGCTCTT
GATCCGGCAAACAAACCACCGCTGGTAGCGGTGGTTTTTTTGTTTGCAAGCAGCAGATTACGCGCAGAAA
AAAAGGATCTCAAGAAGATCCTTTGATCTTTTCTACGGGGTCTGACGCTCAGTGGAACGAAAACTCACGT
TAAGGGATTTTGGTCATGAGATTATCAAAAAGGATCTTCACCTAGATCCTTTTAAATTAAAAATGAAGTT
TTAAATCAATCTAAAGTATATATGAGTAAACTTGGTCTGACAGTTACCAATGCTTAATCAGTGAGGCACC
TATCTCAGCGATCTGTCTATTTCGTTCATCCATAGTTGCCTGACTCCCCGTCGTGTAGATAACTACGATA
CGGGAGGGCTTACCATCTGGCCCCAGTGCTGCAATGATACCGCGAGACCCACGCTCACCGGCTCCAGATT
TATCAGCAATAAACCAGCCAGCCGGAAGGGCCGAGCGCAGAAGTGGTCCTGCAACTTTATCCGCCTCCAT
CCAGTCTATTAATTGTTGCCGGGAAGCTAGAGTAAGTAGTTCGCCAGTTAATAGTTTGCGCAACGTTGTT
GCCATTGCTACAGGCATCGTGGTGTCACGCTCGTCGTTTGGTATGGCTTCATTCAGCTCCGGTTCCCAAC
GATCAAGGCGAGTTACATGATCCCCCATGTTGTGCAAAAAAGCGGTTAGCTCCTTCGGTCCTCCGATCGT
TGTCAGAAGTAAGTTGGCCGCAGTGTTATCACTCATGGTTATGGCAGCACTGCATAATTCTCTTACTGTC
ATGCCATCCGTAAGATGCTTTTCTGTGACTGGTGAGTACTCAACCAAGTCATTCTGAGAATAGTGTATGC
GGCGACCGAGTTGCTCTTGCCCGGCGTCAATACGGGATAATACCGCGCCACATAGCAGAACTTTAAAAGT
GCTCATCATTGGAAAACGTTCTTCGGGGCGAAAACTCTCAAGGATCTTACCGCTGTTGAGATCCAGTTCG
ATGTAACCCACTCGTGCACCCAACTGATCTTCAGCATCTTTTACTTTCACCAGCGTTTCTGGGTGAGCAA
AAACAGGAAGGCAAAATGCCGCAAAAAAGGGAATAAGGGCGACACGGAAATGTTGAATACTCATACTCTT
CCTTTTTCAATATTATTGAAGCATTTATCAGGGTTATTGTCTCATGAGCGGATACATATTTGAATGTATT
TAGAAAAATAAACAAATAGGGGTTCCGCGCACATTTCCCCGAAAAGTGCCAC
Features (pLannotate 1.2.2; 13 found; start..end, strand, type, name):
   1817..2380    -  CDS            NrsR: nourseothricin acetyltransferase; Streptomyces noursei nat1; confers resistance to nourseothricin
   3229..3360    +  rep_origin     M13 ori (fragment): M13 bacteriophage origin of replication; arrow indicates direction of (+) strand synthesis
   3364..3519    -  CDS            lacZα (fragment): LacZα fragment of β-galactosidase; lacZ fragment
   3527..3545    +  promoter       T7 promoter: promoter for bacteriophage T7 RNA polymerase
   3554..3661    -  misc_feature   MCS: pBluescript multiple cloning site
   3674..3692    -  promoter       T3 promoter: promoter for bacteriophage T3 RNA polymerase
   3737..3753    -  protein_bind   lac operator: The lac repressor binds to the lac operator to inhibit transcription in E. coli. This inhibition can be relieved by adding lactose or isopropyl-β-D-thiogalactopyranoside (IPTG). lac repressor encoded by lacI
   3761..3791    -  promoter       lac promoter: promoter for the E. coli lac operon
   3806..3827    -  protein_bind   CAP binding site: CAP binding activates transcription in the presence of cAMP. E. coli catabolite activator protein
   3840..3932    -  CDS            lacI (fragment): lac repressor; lacI; The lac repressor binds to the lac operator to inhibit transcription in E. coli. This inhibition can be relieved by adding lactose or isopropyl-β-D-thiogalactopyranoside (IPTG).
   4115..4703    -  rep_origin     ori: high-copy-number ColE1/pMB1/pBR322/pUC origin of replication
   4874..5734    -  CDS            AmpR: β-lactamase; bla; confers resistance to ampicillin, carbenicillin, and related antibiotics
   5735..5839    -  promoter       AmpR promoter: bla
