[The description below was written by a language model from this plasmid's Addgene catalogue record and pLannotate feature annotations shown in this document.]
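Description:
pSDMA25 is an empty-backbone complementation vector for the fungal pathogen Cryptococcus neoformans, built on pBluescript II SK(-). In E. coli it is maintained as a high-copy plasmid through the ColE1/pUC-type origin and selected with ampicillin via the β-lactamase gene and its native promoter. The f1 origin of the parental plasmid was replaced by two added elements, and the feature table detects only a short residual M13/f1 origin fragment, consistent with that deletion. One element is the "Safe Haven" sequence, a small gene-free intergenic region lying between the H99 ORFs CNAG_00777 and CNAG_00778. The other is a nourseothricin resistance (NAT) cassette, in which the Streptomyces noursei nat1 acetyltransferase coding sequence is recorded as driven by the ACT1 promoter for selection in Cryptococcus. The Safe Haven region and the ACT1 promoter are not themselves annotated in the automated feature list, which leaves the first part of the 5,862 nt sequence largely unlabelled.

Because the additions were placed outside the cloning region, the plasmid keeps the standard pBluescript multiple cloning site within lacZα, along with the lac promoter and operator and the flanking T7 and T3 promoters. Blue/white screening of inserts is therefore still possible. A gene of interest is subcloned into this site, and the construct is then linearised at a linker carrying rare-cutting BaeI, AscI and PacI sites. Biolistic transformation delivers the linear DNA, which integrates at the genomic Safe Haven locus by homologous recombination, allowing mutant complementation at a defined neutral position without disrupting other genes. The depositor notes that BaeI linearisation gives correct targeting about 60% of the time, compared with roughly 10–16% for AscI or PacI.
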