Addgene plasmid #67940: pSDMA25
Purpose: (Empty Backbone) Complementation in Cryptococcus neoformans. Targets DNA constructs to a Safe Haven Site, a small gene-free region. Contains nourseothricin resistance marker (NAT)
Depositing lab: James Fraser. Depositing organization: University of Queensland. Publication: A genomic safe haven for mutant complementation in Cryptococcus neoformans. Arras SD, Chitty JL, Blake KL, Schulz BL, Fraser JA. PLoS One. 2015 Apr 9;10(4):e0122916. doi: 10.1371/journal.pone.0122916. eCollection 2015. PONE-D-15-02673 PubMed 25856300.
Backbone
  Vector backbone: pBluescript II -SK
  Backbone manufacturer: Stratagene
  Modifications to backbone: Added Safe Haven gene free region (intergenic region between H99 ORFs CNAG_00777 and CNAG_00778) and NAT resistance marker and removed F1 origin
  Vector type: Cryptococcal complementation vector
  Promoter: ACT1 for Cryptococcal marker
  Selectable markers: Nourseothricin
Growth in bacteria
  Bacterial resistance: Ampicillin, 100 μg/mL
  Growth temperature: 37°C
  Growth strain: DH5alpha
  Copy number: High Copy
Gene/Insert
  Cloning method: Restriction Enzyme
  Sequencing primers: 5′ M13F; 3′ M13 Reverse
Terms and licenses: Academic/Nonprofit Terms; Industry Terms: Not Available to Industry
Depositor comments: Contains the safe haven site sequence in the backbone of pBluescript II SK- to enable integration into the C. neoformans genome via homologous recombination, in addition to a linker sequence containing multiple rare-cutting restriction enzyme cut sites to facilitate linearization prior to biolistic transformation. Importantly, as the safe haven and marker fragments were inserted into the pBluescript II SK- backbone in place of the f1 origin of replication, each plasmid still retains the original multicloning site and blue/white screening capabilities. Linearization of the safe haven constructs is made possible by the inclusion of a linker containing cut sites for three rare cutting restriction enzymes—BaeI, AscI and PacI. To use the vectors, the gene of interest is subcloned into the standard pBluescript II SK- multicloning site. If possible BaeI should be used, as it integrates into the safe haven site approximately 60% of the time, while AscI and PacI only 10-16%.
How to cite: pSDMA25 was a gift from James Fraser (Addgene plasmid # 67940 ; http://n2t.net/addgene:67940 ; RRID:Addgene_67940)
