>Addgene plasmid #67940 | pSDMA25 | addgene partial sequence | sequence record 120519 | Lac-promoter 5'-CACTTTATGCTTCCGGCTCG-3'
ATACAATTTCACACAGGAAACAGCTATGACCATGATTACGCCAAGCGCGCAATTAACCCTCACTAAAGGG
AACAAAAGCTGGAGCTCCACCGCGGTGGCGGCCGCTCTAGAACTAGTGGATCCCCCGGGCTGCAGGAATT
CGATATCAAGCTTATCGATACCGTCGACCTCGAGGGGGGGCCCGGTACCCAATTCGCCCTATAGTGAGTC
GTATTACGCGCGCTCACTGGCCGTCGTTTTACAACGTCGTGACTGGGAAAACCCTGGCGTTACCCAACTT
AATCGCCTTGCAGCACATCCCCCTTTCGCCAGCTGGCGTAATAGCGAAGAGGCCCGCACCGATCGCCCTT
CCCAACAGTTGCGCAGCCTGAATGGCGAATGGAAATTGTAAGCGTTAATATTTTGTTAAAATTCGCGTTA
AATTTTTGTTAAATCAGCTCATTTTTTTAACCAATAGGCCGAAATCGGCAAAATCCCTTATAAATCAAAA
GAATAGACCGAGATAGGGTTGAGTCCATGGCTGCGAGGATGTGAGCTGGAGAGCGGCGCACGGGAAGGGG
AGGACTCACATAAGCATGCAGGATTCGAGTGGCATGGTGTGCACTGAGTGTATGGTTGTCGGAGGAGAGG
ATGATGGTAACAACAATAGCAGCAACGTCACTCGACGCGCGTCCGGTGTGCCACACGGGGTAACGCCGAG
TCGCCGTCAGGGTCGCCGAGACCACTCTCACAGCGTCACCGTTGGCACCAGCTCAGCTTACAGCTTCTAT
CCTCCGCCAGCATCCACATACATCCCCTATACCGCATCCCCCACCCACTGCCCAAGGTGAGTCATCTTCC
CGCCCCCTTCCCTTGCCCGCCACTCAGTCCTCCATCCTCCACTAATCCACCTTATCGCACCCACCGCCTA
TCGCACATCCGAGCACAATGCTGGGCCTGCCAGGGGCTGCTAGATGGTGCTCTCCCCACGCTGATCTGCA
TGCCGGCCATTGGATCATGGGTGCTAGGTGCTGGGTGCTGGATGTTGGATGCTGGATGCTGGGTGCACGC
TTGGTCATTTCCTTCCAGGATTGACGGTCGCC
