>Addgene plasmid #67940 | pSDMA25 | addgene partial sequence | sequence record 120520 | Amp-R 5'-ATAATACCGCGCCACATAGC-3'
AACGTTCTTCGGGGCGAAAACTCTCAAGGATCTTACCGCTGTTGAGATCCAGTTCGATGTAACCCACTCG
TGCACCCAACTGATCTTCAGCATCTTTTACTTTCACCAGCGTTTCTGGGTGAGCAAAAACAGGAAGGCAA
AATGCCGCAAAAAAGGGAATAAGGGCGACACGGAAATGTTGAATACTCATACTCTTCCTTTTTCAATATT
ATTGAAGCATTTATCAGGGTTATTGTCTCATGAGCGGATACATATTTGAATGTATTTAGAAAAATAAACA
AATAGGGGTTCCGCGCACATTTCCCCGAAAAGTGCCACCTGACGCGCCCTGTAGCGGCAAGATCTGCCCA
TAGACTTCAAATCATGGAATTGGACGTTTATCTTCTTGCTTTGGATATCCACCCTATCGTACAATCTTGG
CACTTTGGATCATACGAGGCACTTTGCGGACTAGGGAATGGTTATCATCAATTTCTTGGACCTCTCCATG
ACACCTGGCATCGTCGAGCTACCACAGCCCCCTGAATTCTTAAAGGCGAACCCCCCTTCCTAGGAACCTT
GAGCGCTGGACTGGATGGCACTCTGAGACCGCCTATGCTTAAGGACGCGAGCTTACCCTTCCATTGATGG
AAGTCGATCATTTATGATAATAGAACACGGCGGAACTTGACTTTACAGGCCAAGGGAAGCAACAGGAGAA
GAAGCTAAGGTTATAACAGGCTCAGCATATTTGTATATACGGTGCCATTCAACGCTGAACACTTTGTACT
CACGGTCTGCCCGTTGAATAACACCATCTGCTGATGATCATCCCAATTTGTGAGTCTTATTTGCCATTGA
TCCTGGTGTATAACCGATACTGAAGCCCTTTAGGTCTGATCAGTTATAGACGTGGTATATTCATTCTTCC
TAGATTAGCTATGCCGAAAGAGATGGATACCTTGATGTGACTGGAATGCCATGAAGCAGGAGATTGTAGC
AGCTCAAATTGGAGAAGGATGTTGCAACCGTC
