>Addgene plasmid #67940 | pSDMA25 | addgene partial sequence | sequence record 120521 | NrsR-R 5'-AACTCCGTCGCGAGCCCCATCAAC-3'
GGTGCTCCGGGGCGACCTCGATGTCCTCGACGGTCAGCCGGCGGTTCCAGCCGGAGTACGAGACGACCAC
GAAGCCCGCCAGGTCGCCGTCGTCCCCGTACGCGACGAACGTCCGGGAGTCCGGGTCGCCGTCCTCCCCG
TCGTCCGATTCGTCGTCCGATTCGTCGTCGGGGAACACCTTGGTCAGGGGCGGGTCCACCGGCACCTCCC
GCAGGGTGAAGCCGTCCCCGGTGGCGGTGACGCGGAAGACGGTGTCGGTGGTGAAGGACCCATCCAGTGC
CTCGATGGCCTCGGCGTCCCCCGGGACACTGGTGCGGTACCGGTAAGCCGTGTCGTCAAGAGTGGCGGCC
GCCATAGACATGTTGGGCGAGTTTACTAATGGAAAAAGACAATTAGCAAAGAGGCTGCATATTAGGAGAC
GCGGTGAAGATTGGGGAGGACAATAGGGTCCGTGCACCAAAAAGTCCTGACGGCAGCTCTGTTCAACGCA
CATCCATCTCTTCCAGCTATGCGTGTGGCACCAGCACGGATGGATTGTTGCACCAAAAGGACAAGGCGAG
ATGGATGCAGGTCGAGGCGATGCGGTGCTATCGGCCCTCGTTGTCGAACGCCACGTCGTCCTCTCGGCGA
CCGTCAATCCTGGAAGGAAATGACCAAGCGTGCACCCAGCATCCAGCATCCAACATCCAGCACCCAGCAC
CTAGCACCCATGATCCAATGGCCGGCATGCAGATCAGCGTGGGGAGAGCACCATCTAGCAGCCCCTGGCA
GGCCCAGCATTGTGCTCGGATGTGCGATAGGCGGTGGGTGCGATAAGGTGGATTAGTGGAGGATGGAGGA
CTGAGTGGCGGGCAAGGGAAGGGGGCGGGAAGATGACTCACCTTGGGCAGTGGGTGGGGGATGCGGTATA
GGGGATGTATGTGGATGCTGGCGGAGGATAGAAGCTGTAAGCTGAGCTGGTGCCAACGGTGACGCTGTGA
GAGTGGTCTCGGCGACCCTGACGGCGACTCGGCGTTACCCCGTGTGGCACACCGGACGCGCGTCGAGTGA
CGTTGCTGCTATTGTTGTTACCATCATCCTCTCCTCCGACAACCATA
