>Addgene plasmid #67940 | pSDMA25 | addgene partial sequence | sequence record 121780 | DK060425_1 5'-TCCTTAAACCTGTCTTGTAA-3'
CAGATCTGCCCATAGACTTCAAATCATGGAATTGGACGTTTATCTTCTTGCTTTGGATATCCACCCTATC
GTACAATCTTGGCACTTTGGATCATACGAGGCACTTTGCGGACTAGGGAATGGTTATCATCAATTTCTTG
GACCTCTCCATGACACCTGGCATCGTCGAGCTACCACAGCCCCCTGAATTCTTAAAGGCGAACCCCCCTT
CCTAGGAACCTTGAGCGCTGGACTGGATGGCACTCTGAGACCGCCTATGCTTAAGGACGCGAGCTTACCC
TTCCATTGATGGAAGTCGATCATTTATGATAATAGAACACGGCGGAACTTGACTTTACAGGCCAAGGGAA
GCAACAGGAGAAGAAGCTAAGGTTATAACAGGCTCAGCATATTTGTATATACGGTGCCATTCAACGCTGA
ACACTTTGTACTCACGGTCTGCCCGTTGAATAACACCATCTGCTGATGATCATCCCAATTTGTGAGTCTT
ATTTGCCATTGATCCTGGTGTATAACCGATACTGAAGCCCTTTAGGTCTGATCAGTTATAGACGTGGTAT
ATTCATTCTTCCTAGATTAGCTATGCCGAAAGAGATGGATACCTTGATGTGACTGGAATGCCATGAAGCA
GGAGATTGTAGCAGCTCAAATTGGAGAAGGATGTTGCAACCGTCGGCCGTGAAGGTCTTGTCATATCTTT
GTCTGCCTGGGAGAATATGTACAAGTGCCCCGATGTTACTGATGGAAAACATCGTGTGGCGCGCCACGAT
ACTTGTGTTAATTAAACCAAACCAGTCTGTGCCAAGTGGATTGCTTATGCATCGAGTGGCGAGCCCACTG
ACCTCTGGGCCCCTTTTTTGAACTATAAAAAGCGGCCAAGTCTGATTTCGGTCTCACAATCATCAACATC
GACTTCTCTTTTCGCCTCGATCAACCTAAACAACGGTCACTCAGCCATGAACTGGACAATGG
